Addgene plasmid #80245: non-targeting control gRNA (BRDN0001162499)
Purpose: 3rd generation lentiviral gRNA plasmid, non-targeting control gRNA
Depositing lab: John Doench & David Root. Depositing organization: Broad Institute. Publication: Optimized sgRNA design to maximize activity and minimize off-target effects of CRISPR-Cas9. Doench JG, Fusi N, Sullender M, Hegde M, Vaimberg EW, Donovan KF, Smith I, Tothova Z, Wilen C, Orchard R, Virgin HW, Listgarten J, Root DE. Nat Biotechnol. 2016 Jan 18. doi: 10.1038/nbt.3437. PubMed 26780180.
Backbone
  Vector backbone: lentiGuide-Puro
  Backbone manufacturer: Zhang Lab (Addgene plasmid # 52963)
  Vector type: Mammalian Expression, Lentiviral, CRISPR
  Selectable markers: Puromycin
Growth in bacteria
  Bacterial resistance: Ampicillin, 100 μg/mL
  Growth temperature: 37°C
  Growth strain: DH5alpha
  Copy number: High Copy
Gene/Insert
  Gene/Insert name: Non-targeting control gRNA
  gRNA/shRNA sequence: ATTTATAAACACAGGGTCGC
  Species: H. sapiens (human)
  Promoter: hU6
  Cloning method: Unknown
  Sequencing primers: 5′ U6-F; 3′ pS2-R
Terms and licenses: Academic/Nonprofit Terms; Industry Terms: Not Available to Industry
How to cite: non-targeting control gRNA (BRDN0001162499) was a gift from John Doench & David Root (Addgene plasmid # 80245 ; http://n2t.net/addgene:80245 ; RRID:Addgene_80245)
