[The description below was written by a language model from this plasmid's Addgene catalogue record and pLannotate feature annotations shown in this document.]
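Description:
The non-targeting control gRNA plasmid (BRDN0001162499) is a third-generation lentiviral guide RNA vector built on the lentiGuide-Puro backbone, intended for delivery into mammalian cells as a negative control in CRISPR-Cas9 experiments. It is propagated in E. coli as a high-copy plasmid through a ColE1/pUC-type origin with ampicillin resistance (AmpR). The backbone also carries an f1 origin, an SV40 origin and poly(A) signal, and residual lac and T7/T3 promoter elements typical of the parental cloning vector.

The lentiviral transfer cassette begins with an RSV promoter fused to a truncated HIV-1 5' LTR, which makes genomic RNA production Tat-independent. This is followed by the Ψ packaging signal with a gag fragment and the Rev response element for Rev-dependent nuclear export. A human U6 RNA polymerase III promoter then drives a 20-nucleotide spacer joined to the Streptococcus pyogenes Cas9 gRNA scaffold. The record lists the insert species as human, and the spacer is described as non-targeting. A cPPT/CTS element follows the scaffold. Downstream, the EF-1α core promoter with its intron A expresses puromycin N-acetyltransferase for selection of transduced cells, followed by WPRE to enhance transcript expression and a ΔU3 self-inactivating 3' LTR.

No Cas9 is annotated in the plasmid, so the nuclease must be supplied separately, for example from a Cas9-expressing cell line. The construct provides a baseline against which the effects of gene-targeting guides can be compared, controlling for transduction, puromycin selection and guide expression. It was deposited in connection with work on optimising sgRNA design for on-target activity and reduced off-target effects.
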