Features (pLannotate 1.2.2; 29 found; start..end, strand, type, name):
     14..80      +  CDS            small t antigen (fragment): SV40 (simian virus 40) small t antigen
    106..317     +  promoter       EF-1α core promoter: core promoter for human elongation factor EF-1α
    318..1256    +  intron         EF-1α intron A: intron upstream of the start codon of human EF-1α
   1278..1877    +  CDS            PuroR (fragment): puromycin N-acetyltransferase; pac from Streptomyces; confers resistance to puromycin
   1893..2481    +  misc_feature   WPRE: woodchuck hepatitis virus posttranscriptional regulatory element
   2532..2551    +  misc_feature   cPPT/CTS (fragment): central polypurine tract and central termination sequence of HIV-1
   2553..2786    +  LTR            3' LTR (ΔU3): self-inactivating 3' long terminal repeat (LTR) from HIV-1
   2864..2985    +  polyA_signal   SV40 poly(A) signal: SV40 polyadenylation signal
   3025..3160    +  rep_origin     SV40 ori: SV40 origin of replication
   3181..3199    -  promoter       T7 promoter: promoter for bacteriophage T7 RNA polymerase
   3207..3362    +  CDS            lacZα (fragment): LacZα fragment of β-galactosidase; lacZ fragment
   3367..3795    +  rep_origin     f1 ori (sequence partly withheld): f1 bacteriophage origin of replication; arrow indicates direction of (+) strand synthesis
   3848..3952    +  promoter       AmpR promoter: bla
   3953..4813    +  CDS            AmpR: β-lactamase; bla; confers resistance to ampicillin, carbenicillin, and related antibiotics
   4984..5572    +  rep_origin     ori: high-copy-number ColE1/pMB1/pBR322/pUC origin of replication
   5755..5847    +  CDS            lacI (fragment): lac repressor; lacI; The lac repressor binds to the lac operator to inhibit transcription in E. coli. This inhibition can be relieved by adding lactose or isopropyl-β-D-thiogalactopyranoside (IPTG).
   5860..5881    +  protein_bind   CAP binding site: CAP binding activates transcription in the presence of cAMP. E. coli catabolite activator protein
   5896..5926    +  promoter       lac promoter: promoter for the E. coli lac operon
   5934..5950    +  protein_bind   lac operator: The lac repressor binds to the lac operator to inhibit transcription in E. coli. This inhibition can be relieved by adding lactose or isopropyl-β-D-thiogalactopyranoside (IPTG). lac repressor encoded by lacI
   5995..6013    +  promoter       T3 promoter: promoter for bacteriophage T3 RNA polymerase
   6041..6267    +  promoter       RSV promoter: Rous sarcoma virus enhancer/promoter
   6268..6448    +  LTR            5' LTR (truncated): truncated 5' long terminal repeat (LTR) from HIV-1
   6495..6620    +  misc_feature   HIV-1 Ψ: packaging signal of human immunodeficiency virus type 1
   6604..6967    +  CDS            HIV-1 gag (fragment): gag protein from human immunodeficiency virus 1; gag
   7113..7346    +  misc_feature   RRE: The Rev response element (RRE) of HIV-1 allows for Rev-dependent mRNA export from the nucleus to the cytoplasm.
   7723..7749    +  CDS            Rev (fragment): human immunodeficiency virus 1 (HIV-1) Rev protein; rev; enhances nuclear export of unspliced and incompletely spliced viral mRNAs
   7753..7993    +  promoter       U6 promoter: RNA polymerase III promoter for human U6 snRNA
   8023..8098    +  misc_RNA       gRNA scaffold: guide RNA scaffold for the Streptococcus pyogenes CRISPR/Cas9 system
   8154..8271    +  misc_feature   cPPT/CTS: central polypurine tract and central termination sequence of HIV-1
>Addgene plasmid #80245 | non-targeting control gRNA (BRDN0001162499) | depositor full sequence | sequence record 150968 | Full Sequence
CCCGGGTGCAAAGATGGATAAAGTTTTAAACAGAGAGGAATCTTTGCAGCTAATGGACCTTCTAGGTCTT
GAAAGGAGTGGGAATTGGCTCCGGTGCCCGTCAGTGGGCAGAGCGCACATCGCCCACAGTCCCCGAGAAG
TTGGGGGGAGGGGTCGGCAATTGATCCGGTGCCTAGAGAAGGTGGCGCGGGGTAAACTGGGAAAGTGATG
TCGTGTACTGGCTCCGCCTTTTTCCCGAGGGTGGGGGAGAACCGTATATAAGTGCAGTAGTCGCCGTGAA
CGTTCTTTTTCGCAACGGGTTTGCCGCCAGAACACAGGTAAGTGCCGTGTGTGGTTCCCGCGGGCCTGGC
CTCTTTACGGGTTATGGCCCTTGCGTGCCTTGAATTACTTCCACCTGGCTGCAGTACGTGATTCTTGATC
CCGAGCTTCGGGTTGGAAGTGGGTGGGAGAGTTCGAGGCCTTGCGCTTAAGGAGCCCCTTCGCCTCGTGC
TTGAGTTGAGGCCTGGCCTGGGCGCTGGGGCCGCCGCGTGCGAATCTGGTGGCACCTTCGCGCCTGTCTC
GCTGCTTTCGATAAGTCTCTAGCCATTTAAAATTTTTGATGACCTGCTGCGACGCTTTTTTTCTGGCAAG
ATAGTCTTGTAAATGCGGGCCAAGATCTGCACACTGGTATTTCGGTTTTTGGGGCCGCGGGCGGCGACGG
GGCCCGTGCGTCCCAGCGCACATGTTCGGCGAGGCGGGGCCTGCGAGCGCGGCCACCGAGAATCGGACGG
GGGTAGTCTCAAGCTGGCCGGCCTGCTCTGGTGCCTGGCCTCGCGCCGCCGTGTATCGCCCCGCCCTGGG
CGGCAAGGCTGGCCCGGTCGGCACCAGTTGCGTGAGCGGAAAGATGGCCGCTTCCCGGCCCTGCTGCAGG
GAGCTCAAAATGGAGGACGCGGCGCTCGGGAGAGCGGGCGGGTGAGTCACCCACACAAAGGAAAAGGGCC
TTTCCGTCCTCAGCCGTCGCTTCATGTGACTCCACGGAGTACCGGGCGCCGTCCAGGCACCTCGATTAGT
TCTCGAGCTTTTGGAGTACGTCGTCTTTAGGTTGGGGGGAGGGGTTTTATGCGATGGAGTTTCCCCACAC
TGAGTGGGTGGAGACTGAAGTTAGGCCAGCTTGGCACTTGATGTAATTCTCCTTGGAATTTGCCCTTTTT
GAGTTTGGATCTTGGTTCATTCTCAAGCCTCAGACAGTGGTTCAAAGTTTTTTTCTTCCATTTCAGGTGT
CGTGACGTACGGCCACCATGACCGAGTACAAGCCCACGGTGCGCCTCGCCACCCGCGACGACGTCCCCAG
GGCCGTACGCACCCTCGCCGCCGCGTTCGCCGACTACCCCGCCACGCGCCACACCGTCGATCCGGACCGC
CACATCGAGCGGGTCACCGAGCTGCAAGAACTCTTCCTCACGCGCGTCGGGCTCGACATCGGCAAGGTGT
GGGTCGCGGACGACGGCGCCGCCGTGGCGGTCTGGACCACGCCGGAGAGCGTCGAAGCGGGGGCGGTGTT
CGCCGAGATCGGCCCGCGCATGGCCGAGTTGAGCGGTTCCCGGCTGGCCGCGCAGCAACAGATGGAAGGC
CTCCTGGCGCCGCACCGGCCCAAGGAGCCCGCGTGGTTCCTGGCCACCGTCGGAGTCTCGCCCGACCACC
AGGGCAAGGGTCTGGGCAGCGCCGTCGTGCTCCCCGGAGTGGAGGCGGCCGAGCGCGCCGGGGTGCCCGC
CTTCCTGGAGACCTCCGCGCCCCGCAACCTCCCCTTCTACGAGCGGCTCGGCTTCACCGTCACCGCCGAC
GTCGAGGTGCCCGAAGGACCGCGCACCTGGTGCATGACCCGCAAGCCCGGTGCCTGAACGCGTTAAGTCG
ACAATCAACCTCTGGATTACAAAATTTGTGAAAGATTGACTGGTATTCTTAACTATGTTGCTCCTTTTAC
GCTATGTGGATACGCTGCTTTAATGCCTTTGTATCATGCTATTGCTTCCCGTATGGCTTTCATTTTCTCC
TCCTTGTATAAATCCTGGTTGCTGTCTCTTTATGAGGAGTTGTGGCCCGTTGTCAGGCAACGTGGCGTGG
TGTGCACTGTGTTTGCTGACGCAACCCCCACTGGTTGGGGCATTGCCACCACCTGTCAGCTCCTTTCCGG
GACTTTCGCTTTCCCCCTCCCTATTGCCACGGCGGAACTCATCGCCGCCTGCCTTGCCCGCTGCTGGACA
GGGGCTCGGCTGTTGGGCACTGACAATTCCGTGGTGTTGTCGGGGAAATCATCGTCCTTTCCTTGGCTGC
TCGCCTGTGTTGCCACCTGGATTCTGCGCGGGACGTCCTTCTGCTACGTCCCTTCGGCCCTCAATCCAGC
GGACCTTCCTTCCCGCGGCCTGCTGCCGGCTCTGCGGCCTCTTCCGCGTCTTCGCCTTCGCCCTCAGACG
AGTCGGATCTCCCTTTGGGCCGCCTCCCCGCGTCGACTTTAAGACCAATGACTTACAAGGCAGCTGTAGA
TCTTAGCCACTTTTTAAAAGAAAAGGGGGGACTGGAAGGGCTAATTCACTCCCAACGAAGACAAGATCTG
CTTTTTGCTTGTACTGGGTCTCTCTGGTTAGACCAGATCTGAGCCTGGGAGCTCTCTGGCTAACTAGGGA
ACCCACTGCTTAAGCCTCAATAAAGCTTGCCTTGAGTGCTTCAAGTAGTGTGTGCCCGTCTGTTGTGTGA
CTCTGGTAACTAGAGATCCCTCAGACCCTTTTAGTCAGTGTGGAAAATCTCTAGCAGTACGTATAGTAGT
TCATGTCATCTTATTATTCAGTATTTATAACTTGCAAAGAAATGAATATCAGAGAGTGAGAGGAACTTGT
TTATTGCAGCTTATAATGGTTACAAATAAAGCAATAGCATCACAAATTTCACAAATAAAGCATTTTTTTC
ACTGCATTCTAGTTGTGGTTTGTCCAAACTCATCAATGTATCTTATCATGTCTGGCTCTAGCTATCCCGC
CCCTAACTCCGCCCATCCCGCCCCTAACTCCGCCCAGTTCCGCCCATTCTCCGCCCCATGGCTGACTAAT
TTTTTTTATTTATGCAGAGGCCGAGGCCGCCTCGGCCTCTGAGCTATTCCAGAAGTAGTGAGGAGGCTTT
TTTGGAGGCCTAGGGACGTACCCAATTCGCCCTATAGTGAGTCGTATTACGCGCGCTCACTGGCCGTCGT
TTTACAACGTCGTGACTGGGAAAACCCTGGCGTTACCCAACTTAATCGCCTTGCAGCACATCCCCCTTTC
GCCAGCTGGCGTAATAGCGAAGAGGCCCGCACCGATCGCCCTTCCCAACAGTTGCGCAGCCTGAATGGCG
AATGGG
[124 nt withheld, positions 3367-3490]
C
[91 nt withheld, positions 3492-3582]
A
[49 nt withheld, positions 3584-3632]
CCTTTGACGTTGGAGTCCACGTTCTTT
[37 nt withheld, positions 3660-3696]
ACCCTATCTCGGTCTATTCTTTTGATTTATAAGGGATTTTGCCGATTTCGGCCTATTGGTTAAAAAATGA
GCTGATTTAACAAAAATTTAACGCGAATTTTAACAAAATATTAACGCTTACAATTTAGGTGGCACTTTTC
GGGGAAATGTGCGCGGAACCCCTATTTGTTTATTTTTCTAAATACATTCAAATATGTATCCGCTCATGAG
ACAATAACCCTGATAAATGCTTCAATAATATTGAAAAAGGAAGAGTATGAGTATTCAACATTTCCGTGTC
GCCCTTATTCCCTTTTTTGCGGCATTTTGCCTTCCTGTTTTTGCTCACCCAGAAACGCTGGTGAAAGTAA
AAGATGCTGAAGATCAGTTGGGTGCACGAGTGGGTTACATCGAACTGGATCTCAACAGCGGTAAGATCCT
TGAGAGTTTTCGCCCCGAAGAACGTTTTCCAATGATGAGCACTTTTAAAGTTCTGCTATGTGGCGCGGTA
TTATCCCGTATTGACGCCGGGCAAGAGCAACTCGGTCGCCGCATACACTATTCTCAGAATGACTTGGTTG
AGTACTCACCAGTCACAGAAAAGCATCTTACGGATGGCATGACAGTAAGAGAATTATGCAGTGCTGCCAT
AACCATGAGTGATAACACTGCGGCCAACTTACTTCTGACAACGATCGGAGGACCGAAGGAGCTAACCGCT
TTTTTGCACAACATGGGGGATCATGTAACTCGCCTTGATCGTTGGGAACCGGAGCTGAATGAAGCCATAC
CAAACGACGAGCGTGACACCACGATGCCTGTAGCAATGGCAACAACGTTGCGCAAACTATTAACTGGCGA
ACTACTTACTCTAGCTTCCCGGCAACAATTAATAGACTGGATGGAGGCGGATAAAGTTGCAGGACCACTT
CTGCGCTCGGCCCTTCCGGCTGGCTGGTTTATTGCTGATAAATCTGGAGCCGGTGAGCGTGGGTCTCGCG
GTATCATTGCAGCACTGGGGCCAGATGGTAAGCCCTCCCGTATCGTAGTTATCTACACGACGGGGAGTCA
GGCAACTATGGATGAACGAAATAGACAGATCGCTGAGATAGGTGCCTCACTGATTAAGCATTGGTAACTG
TCAGACCAAGTTTACTCATATATACTTTAGATTGATTTAAAACTTCATTTTTAATTTAAAAGGATCTAGG
TGAAGATCCTTTTTGATAATCTCATGACCAAAATCCCTTAACGTGAGTTTTCGTTCCACTGAGCGTCAGA
CCCCGTAGAAAAGATCAAAGGATCTTCTTGAGATCCTTTTTTTCTGCGCGTAATCTGCTGCTTGCAAACA
AAAAAACCACCGCTACCAGCGGTGGTTTGTTTGCCGGATCAAGAGCTACCAACTCTTTTTCCGAAGGTAA
CTGGCTTCAGCAGAGCGCAGATACCAAATACTGTTCTTCTAGTGTAGCCGTAGTTAGGCCACCACTTCAA
GAACTCTGTAGCACCGCCTACATACCTCGCTCTGCTAATCCTGTTACCAGTGGCTGCTGCCAGTGGCGAT
AAGTCGTGTCTTACCGGGTTGGACTCAAGACGATAGTTACCGGATAAGGCGCAGCGGTCGGGCTGAACGG
GGGGTTCGTGCACACAGCCCAGCTTGGAGCGAACGACCTACACCGAACTGAGATACCTACAGCGTGAGCT
ATGAGAAAGCGCCACGCTTCCCGAAGGGAGAAAGGCGGACAGGTATCCGGTAAGCGGCAGGGTCGGAACA
GGAGAGCGCACGAGGGAGCTTCCAGGGGGAAACGCCTGGTATCTTTATAGTCCTGTCGGGTTTCGCCACC
TCTGACTTGAGCGTCGATTTTTGTGATGCTCGTCAGGGGGGCGGAGCCTATGGAAAAACGCCAGCAACGC
GGCCTTTTTACGGTTCCTGGCCTTTTGCTGGCCTTTTGCTCACATGTTCTTTCCTGCGTTATCCCCTGAT
TCTGTGGATAACCGTATTACCGCCTTTGAGTGAGCTGATACCGCTCGCCGCAGCCGAACGACCGAGCGCA
GCGAGTCAGTGAGCGAGGAAGCGGAAGAGCGCCCAATACGCAAACCGCCTCTCCCCGCGCGTTGGCCGAT
TCATTAATGCAGCTGGCACGACAGGTTTCCCGACTGGAAAGCGGGCAGTGAGCGCAACGCAATTAATGTG
AGTTAGCTCACTCATTAGGCACCCCAGGCTTTACACTTTATGCTTCCGGCTCGTATGTTGTGTGGAATTG
TGAGCGGATAACAATTTCACACAGGAAACAGCTATGACCATGATTACGCCAAGCGCGCAATTAACCCTCA
CTAAAGGGAACAAAAGCTGGAGCTGCAAGCTTAATGTAGTCTTATGCAATACTCTTGTAGTCTTGCAACA
TGGTAACGATGAGTTAGCAACATGCCTTACAAGGAGAGAAAAAGCACCGTGCATGCCGATTGGTGGAAGT
AAGGTGGTACGATCGTGCCTTATTAGGAAGGCAACAGACGGGTCTGACATGGATTGGACGAACCACTGAA
TTGCCGCATTGCAGAGATATTGTATTTAAGTGCCTAGCTCGATACATAAACGGGTCTCTCTGGTTAGACC
AGATCTGAGCCTGGGAGCTCTCTGGCTAACTAGGGAACCCACTGCTTAAGCCTCAATAAAGCTTGCCTTG
AGTGCTTCAAGTAGTGTGTGCCCGTCTGTTGTGTGACTCTGGTAACTAGAGATCCCTCAGACCCTTTTAG
TCAGTGTGGAAAATCTCTAGCAGTGGCGCCCGAACAGGGACTTGAAAGCGAAAGGGAAACCAGAGGAGCT
CTCTCGACGCAGGACTCGGCTTGCTGAAGCGCGCACGGCAAGAGGCGAGGGGCGGCGACTGGTGAGTACG
CCAAAAATTTTGACTAGCGGAGGCTAGAAGGAGAGAGATGGGTGCGAGAGCGTCAGTATTAAGCGGGGGA
GAATTAGATCGCGATGGGAAAAAATTCGGTTAAGGCCAGGGGGAAAGAAAAAATATAAATTAAAACATAT
AGTATGGGCAAGCAGGGAGCTAGAACGATTCGCAGTTAATCCTGGCCTGTTAGAAACATCAGAAGGCTGT
AGACAAATACTGGGACAGCTACAACCATCCCTTCAGACAGGATCAGAAGAACTTAGATCATTATATAATA
CAGTAGCAACCCTCTATTGTGTGCATCAAAGGATAGAGATAAAAGACACCAAGGAAGCTTTAGACAAGAT
AGAGGAAGAGCAAAACAAAAGTAAGACCACCGCACAGCAAGCGGCCGCTGATCTTCAGACCTGGAGGAGG
AGATATGAGGGACAATTGGAGAAGTGAATTATATAAATATAAAGTAGTAAAAATTGAACCATTAGGAGTA
GCACCCACCAAGGCAAAGAGAAGAGTGGTGCAGAGAGAAAAAAGAGCAGTGGGAATAGGAGCTTTGTTCC
TTGGGTTCTTGGGAGCAGCAGGAAGCACTATGGGCGCAGCGTCAATGACGCTGACGGTACAGGCCAGACA
ATTATTGTCTGGTATAGTGCAGCAGCAGAACAATTTGCTGAGGGCTATTGAGGCGCAACAGCATCTGTTG
CAACTCACAGTCTGGGGCATCAAGCAGCTCCAGGCAAGAATCCTGGCTGTGGAAAGATACCTAAAGGATC
AACAGCTCCTGGGGATTTGGGGTTGCTCTGGAAAACTCATTTGCACCACTGCTGTGCCTTGGAATGCTAG
TTGGAGTAATAAATCTCTGGAACAGATTTGGAATCACACGACCTGGATGGAGTGGGACAGAGAAATTAAC
AATTACACAAGCTTAATACACTCCTTAATTGAAGAATCGCAAAACCAGCAAGAAAAGAATGAACAAGAAT
TATTGGAATTAGATAAATGGGCAAGTTTGTGGAATTGGTTTAACATAACAAATTGGCTGTGGTATATAAA
ATTATTCATAATGATAGTAGGAGGCTTGGTAGGTTTAAGAATAGTTTTTGCTGTACTTTCTATAGTGAAT
AGAGTTAGGCAGGGATATTCACCATTATCGTTTCAGACCCACCTCCCAACCCCGAGGGGACCCAGAGAGG
GCCTATTTCCCATGATTCCTTCATATTTGCATATACGATACAAGGCTGTTAGAGAGATAATTAGAATTAA
TTTGACTGTAAACACAAAGATATTAGTACAAAATACGTGACGTAGAAAGTAATAATTTCTTGGGTAGTTT
GCAGTTTTAAAATTATGTTTTAAAATGGACTATCATATGCTTACCGTAACTTGAAAGTATTTCGATTTCT
TGGCTTTATATATCTTGTGGAAAGGACGAAACACCGATTTATAAACACAGGGTCGCGTTTTAGAGCTAGA
AATAGCAAGTTAAAATAAGGCTAGTCCGTTATCAACTTGAAAAAGTGGCACCGAGTCGGTGCTTTTTTAA
GCTTGGCGTAACTAGATCTTGAGACAAATGGCAGTATTCATCCACAATTTTAAAAGAAAAGGGGGGATTG
GGGGGTACAGTGCAGGGGAAAGAATAGTAGACATAATAGCAACAGACATACAAACTAAAGAATTACAAAA
ACAAATTACAAAAATTCAAAATTTTCGGGTTTATTACAGGGACAGCAGAGATCCACTTTGGCGCCGGCTC
GAGGGGG
