>Addgene plasmid #80245 | non-targeting control gRNA (BRDN0001162499) | depositor partial sequence | sequence record 150969 | Target Sequence
ATTTATAAACACAGGGTCGC
