>Addgene plasmid #80245 | non-targeting control gRNA (BRDN0001162499) | addgene partial sequence | sequence record 189149 | hU6-F
AGAAAGTAATAATTTCTTGGGTAGTTTGCAGTTTTAAAATTATGTTTTAAAATGGACTATCATATGCTTA
CCGTAACTTGAAAGTATTTCGATTTCTTGGCTTTATATATCTTGTGGAAAGGACGAAACACCGATTTATA
AACACAGGGTCGCGTTTTAGAGCTAGAAATAGCAAGTTAAAATAAGGCTAGTCCGTTATCAACTTGAAAA
AGTGGCACCGAGTCGGTGCTTTTTTAAGCTTGGCGTAACTAGATCTTGAGACAAATGGCAGTATTCATCC
ACAATTTTAAAAGAAAAGGGGGGATTGGGGGGTACAGTGCAGGGGAAAGAATAGTAGACATAATAGCAAC
AGACATACAAACTAAAGAATTACAAAAACAAATTACAAAAATTCAAAATTTTCGGGTTTATTACAGGGAC
AGCAGAGATCCACTTTGGCGCCGGCTCGAGGGGGCCCGGGTGCAAAGATGGATAAAGTTTTAAACAGAGA
GGAATCTTTGCAGCTAATGGACCTTCTAGGTCTTGAAAGGAGTGGGAATTGGCTCCGGTGCCCGTCAGTG
GGCAGAGCGC
